Addgene plasmid #192254: eIF3f sgRNA-2 PX459 plasmid
Purpose: expressing sgRNA-2 targeting eIF3f locus closed to stop coden
Depositing lab: Dieter Wolf. Depositing organization: Xiamen University. Publication: eIF3 mRNA selectivity profiling reveals eIF3k as a cancer-relevant regulator of ribosome content. Duan H, Zhang S, Zarai Y, Ollinger R, Wu Y, Sun L, Hu C, He Y, Tian G, Rad R, Kong X, Cheng Y, Tuller T, Wolf DA. EMBO J. 2023 Jun 15;42(12):e112362. doi: 10.15252/embj.2022112362. Epub 2023 May 8. PubMed 37155573.
Backbone
  Vector backbone: Px459VQR(Plasmid #101722)
  Vector type: Mammalian Expression, CRISPR
  Selectable markers: Puromycin
Growth in bacteria
  Bacterial resistance: Ampicillin, 100 μg/mL
  Growth temperature: 37°C
  Growth strain: DH5alpha
  Copy number: High Copy
Gene/Insert
  Gene/Insert name: sgRNA-2 targeting eIF3f locus closed to stop coden
  gRNA/shRNA sequence: GGCCAACCTCACACAGTCAC
  Species: H. sapiens (human)
  Insert size (bp): 20
  Entrez Gene: EIF3F (a.k.a. EIF3S5, MRT67, eIF3-p47)
  Cloning method: Restriction Enzyme; 5′ cloning site BbsI (unknown if destroyed); 3′ cloning site BbsI (unknown if destroyed)
  Sequencing primers: 5′ hU6-F_GAGGGCCTATTTCCCATGATT
Terms and licenses: Academic/Nonprofit Terms; Industry Terms: Not Available to Industry
Depositor comments: Please visit https://www.biorxiv.org/content/10.1101/2022.08.28.505560v2 for bioRxiv preprint.
How to cite: eIF3f sgRNA-2 PX459 plasmid was a gift from Dieter Wolf (Addgene plasmid # 192254 ; http://n2t.net/addgene:192254 ; RRID:Addgene_192254)
