[The description below was written by a language model from this plasmid's Addgene catalogue record and pLannotate feature annotations shown in this document.]
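Description:
eIF3f sgRNA-2 PX459 plasmid is an all-in-one mammalian CRISPR/Cas9 expression vector built on the Px459VQR backbone. It carries a 20-nt guide directed against the human EIF3F locus at a position close to the stop codon. The guide was inserted by restriction cloning at BbsI sites, placing it between the human U6 RNA polymerase III promoter and the Streptococcus pyogenes gRNA scaffold, so a complete single guide RNA is transcribed in transfected cells. The feature table also shows a second, partial scaffold fragment just downstream of the full one.

The second expression unit uses a hybrid CBA-type promoter, made up of the CMV enhancer, chicken β-actin promoter fragments and a hybrid intron. It drives a long open reading frame in which the annotation software recognised only the N-terminal portion of S. pyogenes Cas9, followed further downstream by a nucleoplasmin nuclear localisation signal. The backbone name suggests a VQR PAM-variant Cas9, but the annotation does not confirm the variant residues. A puromycin N-acetyltransferase coding region comes next, ahead of the bGH polyadenylation signal, and allows puromycin enrichment of transfected mammalian cells. The linker between Cas9 and PuroR is not annotated. A single AAV2 ITR, an f1 origin and small bom and rop fragments are backbone remnants.

In bacteria the 9.2 kb plasmid replicates from a high-copy ColE1/pUC origin and is selected with ampicillin through β-lactamase. The record gives the purpose only as expressing this guide. A cut site near the stop codon would suit C-terminal modification or tagging of endogenous eIF3f, but that application is not stated in the record.
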