Features (pLannotate 1.2.2; 19 found; start..end, strand, type, name):
      1..241     +  promoter       U6 promoter: RNA polymerase III promoter for human U6 snRNA
    298..373     +  misc_RNA       gRNA scaffold: guide RNA scaffold for the Streptococcus pyogenes CRISPR/Cas9 system
    380..423     +  misc_RNA       gRNA scaffold (fragment): guide RNA scaffold for the Streptococcus pyogenes CRISPR/Cas9 system
    470..755     +  enhancer       CMV enhancer: human cytomegalovirus immediate early enhancer; contains an 18-bp deletion relative to the standard CMV enhancer
    757..878     +  promoter       chicken β-actin promoter (fragment): contains a 21-bp deletion relative to the standard chicken β-actin promoter
    907..928     +  promoter       chicken β-actin promoter (fragment): No description available
   1035..1262    +  intron         hybrid intron: hybrid between chicken β-actin (CBA) and minute virus of mice (MMV) introns (Gray et al., 2011)
   1400..3001    +  CDS            Cas9(N): N-terminal portion of Streptococcus pyogenes Cas9 (Zetsche et al., 2015)
   5501..5548    +  CDS            nucleoplasmin NLS: bipartite nuclear localization signal from nucleoplasmin
   5618..6217    +  CDS            PuroR (fragment): puromycin N-acetyltransferase; pac from Streptomyces; confers resistance to puromycin
   6251..6362    +  polyA_signal   bGH poly(A) signal: bovine growth hormone polyadenylation signal
   6467..6607    +  repeat_region  AAV2 ITR: inverted terminal repeat of adeno-associated virus serotype 2 inverted
   6612..6663    -  misc_feature   bom (fragment): basis of mobility region from pBR322
   6682..7137    +  rep_origin     f1 ori (sequence partly withheld): f1 bacteriophage origin of replication; arrow indicates direction of (+) strand synthesis
   7138..7187    -  misc_feature   bom (fragment): basis of mobility region from pBR322
   7289..7324    -  CDS            rop (fragment): Rop protein, which maintains plasmids at low copy number; rop
   7419..7523    +  promoter       AmpR promoter: bla
   7524..8384    +  CDS            AmpR: β-lactamase; bla; confers resistance to ampicillin, carbenicillin, and related antibiotics
   8555..9143    +  rep_origin     ori: high-copy-number ColE1/pMB1/pBR322/pUC origin of replication
>Addgene plasmid #192254 | eIF3f sgRNA-2 PX459 plasmid | addgene full sequence | sequence record 381120 | Addgene NGS Result
GAGGGCCTATTTCCCATGATTCCTTCATATTTGCATATACGATACAAGGCTGTTAGAGAGATAATTGGAA
TTAATTTGACTGTAAACACAAAGATATTAGTACAAAATACGTGACGTAGAAAGTAATAATTTCTTGGGTA
GTTTGCAGTTTTAAAATTATGTTTTAAAATGGACTATCATATGCTTACCGTAACTTGAAAGTATTTCGAT
TTCTTGGCTTTATATATCTTGTGGAAAGGACGAAACACCGGCCAACCTCACACAGTCACGTTTCACCGGC
CAACCTCACACAGTCACGTTTTAGAGCTAGAAATAGCAAGTTAAAATAAGGCTAGTCCGTTATCAACTTG
AAAAAGTGGCACCGAGTCGGTGCTTTTTTGTTTTAGAGCTAGAAATAGCAAGTTAAAATAAGGCTAGTCC
GTTTTTAGCGCGTGCGCCAATTCTGCAGACAAATGGCTCTAGAGGTACCCGTTACATAACTTACGGTAAA
TGGCCCGCCTGGCTGACCGCCCAACGACCCCCGCCCATTGACGTCAATAGTAACGCCAATAGGGACTTTC
CATTGACGTCAATGGGTGGAGTATTTACGGTAAACTGCCCACTTGGCAGTACATCAAGTGTATCATATGC
CAAGTACGCCCCCTATTGACGTCAATGACGGTAAATGGCCCGCCTGGCATTGTGCCCAGTACATGACCTT
ATGGGACTTTCCTACTTGGCAGTACATCTACGTATTAGTCATCGCTATTACCATGGTCGAGGTGAGCCCC
ACGTTCTGCTTCACTCTCCCCATCTCCCCCCCCTCCCCACCCCCAATTTTGTATTTATTTATTTTTTAAT
TATTTTGTGCAGCGATGGGGGCGGGGGGGGGGGGGGGGSGSGCGCSGGGGGGGGGGGGGGGGGGGGGGGG
GGGGGGGGGGGGGGGGGGGGGGGGKGSGGCGGCAGCCAATCAGAGCGGCGCGCTCCGAAAGTTTCCTTTT
ATGGCGAGGCGGCGGCGGCGGCGGCCCTATAAAAAGCGAAGCGCGCGGCGGGCGGGAGTCGCTGCGCGCT
GCCTTCGCCCCGTGCCCCGCTCCGCCGCCGCCTCGCGCCGCCCGCCCCGGCTCTGACTGACCGCGTTACT
CCCACAGGTGAGCGGGCGGGACGGCCCTTCTCCTCCGGGCTGTAATTAGCTGAGCAAGAGGTAAGGGTTT
AAGGGATGGTTGGTTGGTGGGGTATTAATGTTTAATTACCTGGAGCACCTGCCTGAAATCACTTTTTTTC
AGGTTGGACCGGTGCCACCATGGACTATAAGGACCACGACGGAGACTACAAGGATCATGATATTGATTAC
AAAGACGATGACGATAAGATGGCCCCAAAGAAGAAGCGGAAGGTCGGTATCCACGGAGTCCCAGCAGCCG
ACAAGAAGTACAGCATCGGCCTGGACATCGGCACCAACTCTGTGGGCTGGGCCGTGATCACCGACGAGTA
CAAGGTGCCCAGCAAGAAATTCAAGGTGCTGGGCAACACCGACCGGCACAGCATCAAGAAGAACCTGATC
GGAGCCCTGCTGTTCGACAGCGGCGAAACAGCCGAGGCCACCCGGCTGAAGAGAACCGCCAGAAGAAGAT
ACACCAGACGGAAGAACCGGATCTGCTATCTGCAAGAGATCTTCAGCAACGAGATGGCCAAGGTGGACGA
CAGCTTCTTCCACAGACTGGAAGAGTCCTTCCTGGTGGAAGAGGATAAGAAGCACGAGCGGCACCCCATC
TTCGGCAACATCGTGGACGAGGTGGCCTACCACGAGAAGTACCCCACCATCTACCACCTGAGAAAGAAAC
TGGTGGACAGCACCGACAAGGCCGACCTGCGGCTGATCTATCTGGCCCTGGCCCACATGATCAAGTTCCG
GGGCCACTTCCTGATCGAGGGCGACCTGAACCCCGACAACAGCGACGTGGACAAGCTGTTCATCCAGCTG
GTGCAGACCTACAACCAGCTGTTCGAGGAAAACCCCATCAACGCCAGCGGCGTGGACGCCAAGGCCATCC
TGTCTGCCAGACTGAGCAAGAGCAGACGGCTGGAAAATCTGATCGCCCAGCTGCCCGGCGAGAAGAAGAA
TGGCCTGTTCGGAAACCTGATTGCCCTGAGCCTGGGCCTGACCCCCAACTTCAAGAGCAACTTCGACCTG
GCCGAGGATGCCAAACTGCAGCTGAGCAAGGACACCTACGACGACGACCTGGACAACCTGCTGGCCCAGA
TCGGCGACCAGTACGCCGACCTGTTTCTGGCCGCCAAGAACCTGTCCGACGCCATCCTGCTGAGCGACAT
CCTGAGAGTGAACACCGAGATCACCAAGGCCCCCCTGAGCGCCTCTATGATCAAGAGATACGACGAGCAC
CACCAGGACCTGACCCTGCTGAAAGCTCTCGTGCGGCAGCAGCTGCCTGAGAAGTACAAAGAGATTTTCT
TCGACCAGAGCAAGAACGGCTACGCCGGCTACATTGACGGCGGAGCCAGCCAGGAAGAGTTCTACAAGTT
CATCAAGCCCATCCTGGAAAAGATGGACGGCACCGAGGAACTGCTCGTGAAGCTGAACAGAGAGGACCTG
CTGCGGAAGCAGCGGACCTTCGACAACGGCAGCATCCCCCACCAGATCCACCTGGGAGAGCTGCACGCCA
TTCTGCGGCGGCAGGAAGATTTTTACCCATTCCTGAAGGACAACCGGGAAAAGATCGAGAAGATCCTGAC
CTTCCGCATCCCCTACTACGTGGGCCCTCTGGCCAGGGGAAACAGCAGATTCGCCTGGATGACCAGAAAG
AGCGAGGAAACCATCACCCCCTGGAACTTCGAGGAAGTGGTGGACAAGGGCGCTTCCGCCCAGAGCTTCA
TCGAGCGGATGACCAACTTCGATAAGAACCTGCCCAACGAGAAGGTGCTGCCCAAGCACAGCCTGCTGTA
CGAGTACTTCACCGTGTATAACGAGCTGACCAAAGTGAAATACGTGACCGAGGGAATGAGAAAGCCCGCC
TTCCTGAGCGGCGAGCAGAAAAAGGCCATCGTGGACCTGCTGTTCAAGACCAACCGGAAAGTGACCGTGA
AGCAGCTGAAAGAGGACTACTTCAAGAAAATCGAGTGCTTCGACTCCGTGGAAATCTCCGGCGTGGAAGA
TCGGTTCAACGCCTCCCTGGGCACATACCACGATCTGCTGAAAATTATCAAGGACAAGGACTTCCTGGAC
AATGAGGAAAACGAGGACATTCTGGAAGATATAGTGTTGACTCTTACCCTCTTTGAAGATCGGGAAATGA
TTGAGGAAAGACTAAAAACATACGCTCACCTGTTCGACGATAAGGTTATGAAACAGTTAAAGAGGCGTCG
CTATACGGGCTGGGGACGATTGTCGCGGAAACTTATCAACGGGATAAGAGACAAGCAAAGTGGTAAAACT
ATTCTCGATTTTCTAAAGAGCGACGGCTTCGCCAATAGGAACTTTATGCAGCTGATCCATGATGACTCTT
TAACCTTCAAAGAGGATATACAAAAGGCACAGGTTTCCGGACAAGGGGACTCATTGCACGAACATATTGC
GAATCTTGCTGGTTCGCCAGCCATCAAAAAGGGCATACTCCAGACAGTCAAAGTAGTGGATGAGCTAGTT
AAGGTCATGGGACGTCACAAACCGGAAAACATTGTAATCGAGATGGCACGCGAAAATCAAACGACTCAGA
AGGGGCAAAAAAACAGTCGAGAGCGGATGAAGAGAATAGAAGAGGGTATTAAAGAACTGGGCAGCCAGAT
CTTAAAGGAGCATCCTGTGGAAAATACCCAATTGCAGAACGAGAAACTTTACCTCTATTACCTACAAAAT
GGAAGGGACATGTATGTTGATCAGGAACTGGACATAAACCGTTTATCTGATTACGACGTCGATCACATTG
TACCCCAATCCTTTTTGAAGGACGATTCAATCGACAATAAAGTGCTTACACGCTCGGATAAGAACCGAGG
GAAAAGTGACAATGTTCCAAGCGAGGAAGTCGTAAAGAAAATGAAGAACTATTGGCGGCAGCTCCTAAAT
GCGAAACTGATAACGCAAAGAAAGTTCGATAACTTAACTAAAGCTGAGAGGGGTGGCTTGTCTGAACTTG
ACAAGGCCGGATTTATTAAACGTCAGCTCGTGGAAACCCGCCAAATCACAAAGCATGTTGCACAGATACT
AGATTCCCGAATGAATACGAAATACGACGAGAACGATAAGCTGATTCGGGAAGTCAAAGTAATCACTTTA
AAGTCAAAATTGGTGTCGGACTTCAGAAAGGATTTTCAATTCTATAAAGTTAGGGAGATAAATAACTACC
ACCATGCGCACGACGCTTATCTTAATGCCGTCGTAGGGACCGCACTCATTAAGAAATACCCGAAGCTAGA
AAGTGAGTTTGTGTATGGTGATTACAAAGTTTATGACGTCCGTAAGATGATCGCGAAAAGCGAACAGGAG
ATAGGCAAGGCTACAGCCAAATACTTCTTTTATTCTAACATTATGAATTTCTTTAAGACGGAAATCACTC
TGGCAAACGGAGAGATACGCAAACGACCTTTAATTGAAACCAATGGGGAGACAGGTGAAATCGTATGGGA
TAAGGGCCGGGACTTCGCGACGGTGAGAAAAGTTTTGTCCATGCCCCAAGTCAACATAGTAAAGAAAACT
GAGGTGCAGACCGGAGGGTTTTCAAAGGAATCGATTCTTCCAAAAAGGAATAGTGATAAGCTCATCGCTC
GTAAAAAGGACTGGGACCCGAAAAAGTACGGTGGCTTCGTGAGCCCTACAGTTGCCTATTCTGTCCTAGT
AGTGGCAAAAGTTGAGAAGGGAAAATCCAAGAAACTGAAGTCAGTCAAAGAATTATTGGGGATAACGATT
ATGGAGCGCTCGTCTTTTGAAAAGAACCCCATCGACTTCCTTGAGGCGAAAGGTTACAAGGAAGTAAAAA
AGGATCTCATAATTAAACTACCAAAGTATAGTCTGTTTGAGTTAGAAAATGGCCGAAAACGGATGTTGGC
TAGCGCCGGAGAGCTTCAAAAGGGGAACGAACTCGCACTACCGTCTAAATACGTGAATTTCCTGTATTTA
GCGTCCCATTACGAGAAGTTGAAAGGTTCACCTGAAGATAACGAACAGAAGCAACTTTTTGTTGAGCAGC
ACAAACATTATCTCGACGAAATCATAGAGCAAATTTCGGAATTCAGTAAGAGAGTCATCCTAGCTGATGC
CAATCTGGACAAAGTATTAAGCGCATACAACAAGCACAGGGATAAACCCATACGTGAGCAGGCGGAAAAT
ATTATCCATTTGTTTACTCTTACCAACCTCGGCGCTCCAGCCGCATTCAAGTATTTTGACACAACGATAG
ATCGCAAACAGTACAGATCTACCAAGGAGGTGCTAGACGCGACACTGATTCACCAATCCATCACGGGATT
ATATGAAACTCGGATAGATTTGTCACAGCTTGGGGGTGACAAAAGGCCGGCGGCCACGAAAAAGGCCGGC
CAGGCAAAAAAGAAAAAGGAATTCGGCAGTGGAGAGGGCAGAGGAAGTCTGCTAACATGCGGTGACGTCG
AGGAGAATCCTGGCCCAATGACCGAGTACAAGCCCACGGTGCGCCTCGCCACCCGCGACGACGTCCCCAG
GGCCGTACGCACCCTCGCCGCCGCGTTCGCCGACTACCCCGCCACGCGCCACACCGTCGATCCGGACCGC
CACATCGAGCGGGTCACCGAGCTGCAAGAACTCTTCCTCACGCGCGTCGGGCTCGACATCGGCAAGGTGT
GGGTCGCGGACGACGGCGCCGCGGTGGCGGTCTGGACCACGCCGGAGAGCGTCGAAGCGGGGGCGGTGTT
CGCCGAGATCGGCCCGCGCATGGCCGAGTTGAGCGGTTCCCGGCTGGCCGCGCAGCAACAGATGGAAGGC
CTCCTGGCGCCGCACCGGCCCAAGGAGCCCGCGTGGTTCCTGGCCACCGTCGGAGTCTCGCCCGACCACC
AGGGCAAGGGTCTGGGCAGCGCCGTCGTGCTCCCCGGAGTGGAGGCGGCCGAGCGCGCCGGGGTGCCCGC
CTTCCTGGAGACCTCCGCGCCCCGCAACCTCCCCTTCTACGAGCGGCTCGGCTTCACCGTCACCGCCGAC
GTCGAGGTGCCCGAAGGACCGCGCACCTGGTGCATGACCCGCAAGCCCGGTGCCTGAGAATTCTAACTAG
AGCTCGCTGATCAGCCTCGACTGTGCCTTCTAGTTGCCAGCCATCTGTTGTTTGCCCCTCCCCCGTGCCT
TCCTTGACCCTGGAAGGTGCCACTCCCACTGTCCTTTCCTAATAAAATGAGGAAATTGCATCGCATTGTC
TGAGTAGGTGTCATTCTATTCTGGGGGGTGGGGTGGGGCAGGACAGCAAGGGGGAGGATTGGGAAGAGAA
TAGCAGGCATGCTGGGGAGCGGCCGCAGGAACCCCTAGTGATGGAGTTGGCCACTCCCTCTCTGCGCGCT
CGCTCGCTCACTGAGGCCGGGCGACCAAAGGTCGCCCGACGCCCGGGCTTTGCCCGGGCGGCCTCAGTGA
GCGAGCGAGCGCGCAGCTGCCTGCAGGGGCGCCTGATGCGGTATTTTCTCCTTACGCATCTGTGCGGTAT
TTCACACCGCATA
[95 nt withheld, positions 6664-6758]
T
[46 nt withheld, positions 6760-6805]
C
[141 nt withheld, positions 6807-6947]
CCTTTGACGTTGGAGTCCACGTTCTTT
[37 nt withheld, positions 6975-7011]
ACTCTATCTCGGGCTATTCTTTTGATTTATAAGGGATTTTGCCGATTTCGGTCTATTGGTTAAAAAATGA
GCTGATTTAACAAAAATTTAACGCGAATTTTAACAAAATATTAACGTTTACAATTTTATGGTGCACTCTC
AGTACAATCTGCTCTGATGCCGCATAGTTAAGCCAGCCCCGACACCCGCCAACACCCGCTGACGCGCCCT
GACGGGCTTGTCTGCTCCCGGCATCCGCTTACAGACAAGCTGTGACCGTCTCCGGGAGCTGCATGTGTCA
GAGGTTTTCACCGTCATCACCGAAACGCGCGAGACGAAAGGGCCTCGTGATACGCCTATTTTTATAGGTT
AATGTCATGATAATAATGGTTTCTTAGACGTCAGGTGGCACTTTTCGGGGAAATGTGCGCGGAACCCCTA
TTTGTTTATTTTTCTAAATACATTCAAATATGTATCCGCTCATGAGACAATAACCCTGATAAATGCTTCA
ATAATATTGAAAAAGGAAGAGTATGAGTATTCAACATTTCCGTGTCGCCCTTATTCCCTTTTTTGCGGCA
TTTTGCCTTCCTGTTTTTGCTCACCCAGAAACGCTGGTGAAAGTAAAAGATGCTGAAGATCAGTTGGGTG
CACGAGTGGGTTACATCGAACTGGATCTCAACAGCGGTAAGATCCTTGAGAGTTTTCGCCCCGAAGAACG
TTTTCCAATGATGAGCACTTTTAAAGTTCTGCTATGTGGCGCGGTATTATCCCGTATTGACGCCGGGCAA
GAGCAACTCGGTCGCCGCATACACTATTCTCAGAATGACTTGGTTGAGTACTCACCAGTCACAGAAAAGC
ATCTTACGGATGGCATGACAGTAAGAGAATTATGCAGTGCTGCCATAACCATGAGTGATAACACTGCGGC
CAACTTACTTCTGACAACGATCGGAGGACCGAAGGAGCTAACCGCTTTTTTGCACAACATGGGGGATCAT
GTAACTCGCCTTGATCGTTGGGAACCGGAGCTGAATGAAGCCATACCAAACGACGAGCGTGACACCACGA
TGCCTGTAGCAATGGCAACAACGTTGCGCAAACTATTAACTGGCGAACTACTTACTCTAGCTTCCCGGCA
ACAATTAATAGACTGGATGGAGGCGGATAAAGTTGCAGGACCACTTCTGCGCTCGGCCCTTCCGGCTGGC
TGGTTTATTGCTGATAAATCTGGAGCCGGTGAGCGTGGAAGCCGCGGTATCATTGCAGCACTGGGGCCAG
ATGGTAAGCCCTCCCGTATCGTAGTTATCTACACGACGGGGAGTCAGGCAACTATGGATGAACGAAATAG
ACAGATCGCTGAGATAGGTGCCTCACTGATTAAGCATTGGTAACTGTCAGACCAAGTTTACTCATATATA
CTTTAGATTGATTTAAAACTTCATTTTTAATTTAAAAGGATCTAGGTGAAGATCCTTTTTGATAATCTCA
TGACCAAAATCCCTTAACGTGAGTTTTCGTTCCACTGAGCGTCAGACCCCGTAGAAAAGATCAAAGGATC
TTCTTGAGATCCTTTTTTTCTGCGCGTAATCTGCTGCTTGCAAACAAAAAAACCACCGCTACCAGCGGTG
GTTTGTTTGCCGGATCAAGAGCTACCAACTCTTTTTCCGAAGGTAACTGGCTTCAGCAGAGCGCAGATAC
CAAATACTGTTCTTCTAGTGTAGCCGTAGTTAGGCCACCACTTCAAGAACTCTGTAGCACCGCCTACATA
CCTCGCTCTGCTAATCCTGTTACCAGTGGCTGCTGCCAGTGGCGATAAGTCGTGTCTTACCGGGTTGGAC
TCAAGACGATAGTTACCGGATAAGGCGCAGCGGTCGGGCTGAACGGGGGGTTCGTGCACACAGCCCAGCT
TGGAGCGAACGACCTACACCGAACTGAGATACCTACAGCGTGAGCTATGAGAAAGCGCCACGCTTCCCGA
AGGGAGAAAGGCGGACAGGTATCCGGTAAGCGGCAGGGTCGGAACAGGAGAGCGCACGAGGGAGCTTCCA
GGGGGAAACGCCTGGTATCTTTATAGTCCTGTCGGGTTTCGCCACCTCTGACTTGAGCGTCGATTTTTGT
GATGCTCGTCAGGGGGGCGGAGCCTATGGAAAAACGCCAGCAACGCGGCCTTTTTACGGTTCCTGGCCTT
TTGCTGGCCTTTTGCTCACATGT
